>Addgene plasmid #98389 | pLX302 PCSK5-V5 puro | addgene full sequence | sequence record 190706 | Addgene NGS Result
CACATGTTCTTTCCTGCGTTATCCCCTGATTCTGTGGATAACCGTATTACCGCCTTTGAGTGAGCTGATA
CCGCTCGCCGCAGCCGAACGACCGAGCGCAGCGAGTCAGTGAGCGAGGAAGCGGAAGAGCGCCCAATACG
CAAACCGCCTCTCCCCGCGCGTTGGCCGATTCATTAATGCAGCTGGCACGACAGGTTTCCCGACTGGAAA
GCGGGCAGTGAGCGCAACGCAATTAATGTGAGTTAGCTCACTCATTAGGCACCCCAGGCTTTACACTTTA
TGCTTCCGGCTCGTATGTTGTGTGGAATTGTGAGCGGATAACAATTTCACACAGGAAACAGCTATGACCA
TGATTACGCCAAGCGCGCAATTAACCCTCACTAAAGGGAACAAAAGCTGGAGCTGCAAGCTTAATGTAGT
CTTATGCAATACTCTTGTAGTCTTGCAACATGGTAACGATGAGTTAGCAACATGCCTTACAAGGAGAGAA
AAAGCACCGTGCATGCCGATTGGTGGAAGTAAGGTGGTACGATCGTGCCTTATTAGGAAGGCAACAGACG
GGTCTGACATGGATTGGACGAACCACTGAATTGCCGCATTGCAGAGATATTGTATTTAAGTGCCTAGCTC
GATACATAAACGGGTCTCTCTGGTTAGACCAGATCTGAGCCTGGGAGCTCTCTGGCTAACTAGGGAACCC
ACTGCTTAAGCCTCAATAAAGCTTGCCTTGAGTGCTTCAAGTAGTGTGTGCCCGTCTGTTGTGTGACTCT
GGTAACTAGAGATCCCTCAGACCCTTTTAGTCAGTGTGGAAAATCTCTAGCAGTGGCGCCCGAACAGGGA
CTTGAAAGCGAAAGGGAAACCAGAGGAGCTCTCTCGACGCAGGACTCGGCTTGCTGAAGCGCGCACGGCA
AGAGGCGAGGGGCGGCGACTGGTGAGTACGCCAAAAATTTTGACTAGCGGAGGCTAGAAGGAGAGAGATG
GGTGCGAGAGCGTCAGTATTAAGCGGGGGAGAATTAGATCGCGATGGGAAAAAATTCGGTTAAGGCCAGG
GGGAAAGAAAAAATATAAATTAAAACATATAGTATGGGCAAGCAGGGAGCTAGAACGATTCGCAGTTAAT
CCTGGCCTGTTAGAAACATCAGAAGGCTGTAGACAAATACTGGGACAGCTACAACCATCCCTTCAGACAG
GATCAGAAGAACTTAGATCATTATATAATACAGTAGCAACCCTCTATTGTGTGCATCAAAGGATAGAGAT
AAAAGACACCAAGGAAGCTTTAGACAAGATAGAGGAAGAGCAAAACAAAAGTAAGACCACCGCACAGCAA
GCGGCCGCTGATCTTCAGACCTGGAGGAGGAGATATGAGGGACAATTGGAGAAGTGAATTATATAAATAT
AAAGTAGTAAAAATTGAACCATTAGGAGTAGCACCCACCAAGGCAAAGAGAAGAGTGGTGCAGAGAGAAA
AAAGAGCAGTGGGAATAGGAGCTTTGTTCCTTGGGTTCTTGGGAGCAGCAGGAAGCACTATGGGCGCAGC
GTCAATGACGCTGACGGTACAGGCCAGACAATTATTGTCTGGTATAGTGCAGCAGCAGAACAATTTGCTG
AGGGCTATTGAGGCGCAACAGCATCTGTTGCAACTCACAGTCTGGGGCATCAAGCAGCTCCAGGCAAGAA
TCCTGGCTGTGGAAAGATACCTAAAGGATCAACAGCTCCTGGGGATTTGGGGTTGCTCTGGAAAACTCAT
TTGCACCACTGCTGTGCCTTGGAATGCTAGTTGGAGTAATAAATCTCTGGAACAGATTTGGAATCACACG
ACCTGGATGGAGTGGGACAGAGAAATTAACAATTACACAAGCTTAATACACTCCTTAATTGAAGAATCGC
AAAACCAGCAAGAAAAGAATGAACAAGAATTATTGGAATTAGATAAATGGGCAAGTTTGTGGAATTGGTT
TAACATAACAAATTGGCTGTGGTATATAAAATTATTCATAATGATAGTAGGAGGCTTGGTAGGTTTAAGA
ATAGTTTTTGCTGTACTTTCTATAGTGAATAGAGTTAGGCAGGGATATTCACCATTATCGTTTCAGACCC
ACCTCCCAACCCCGAGGGGACCCTTGCGCCTTTTCCAAGGCAGCCCTGGGTTTGCGCAGGGACGCGGCTG
CTCTGGGCGTGGTTCCGGGAAACGCAGCGGCGCCGACCCTGGGTCTCGCACATTCTTCACGTCCGTTCGC
AGCGTCACCCGGATCTTCGCCGCTACCCTTGTGGGCCCCCCGGCGACGCTTCCTGCTCCGCCCCTAAGTC
GGGAAGGTTCCTTGCGGTTCGCGGCGTGCCGGACGTGACAAACGGAAGCCGCACGTCTCACTAGTACCCT
CGCAGACGGACAGCGCCAGGGAGCAATGGCAGCGCGCCGACCGCGATGGGCTGTGGCCAATAGCGGCTGC
TCAGCAGGGCGCGCCGAGAGCAGCGGCCGGGAAGGGGCGGTGCGGGAGGCGGGGTGTGGGGCGGTAGTGT
GGGCCCTGTTCCTGCCCGCGCGGTGTTCCGCATTCTGCAAGCCTCCGGAGCGCACGTCGGCAGTCGGCTC
CCTCGTTGACCGAATCACCGACCTCTCTCCCCAGGGGGTACCACCGGAGCTTACCATGACCGAGTACAAG
CCCACGGTGCGCCTCGCCACCCGCGACGACGTCCCCAGGGCCGTACGCACCCTCGCCGCCGCGTTCGCCG
ACTACCCCGCCACGCGCCACACCGTCGATCCGGACCGCCACATCGAGCGGGTCACCGAGCTGCAAGAACT
CTTCCTCACGCGCGTCGGGCTCGACATCGGCAAGGTGTGGGTCGCGGACGACGGCGCCGCCGTGGCGGTC
TGGACCACGCCGGAGAGCGTCGAAGCGGGGGCGGTGTTCGCCGAGATCGGCCCGCGCATGGCCGAGTTGA
GCGGTTCCCGGCTGGCCGCGCAGCAACAGATGGAAGGCCTCCTGGCGCCGCACCGGCCCAAGGAGCCCGC
GTGGTTCCTGGCCACCGTCGGCGTCTCGCCCGACCACCAGGGCAAGGGTCTGGGCAGCGCCGTCGTGCTC
CCCGGAGTGGAGGCGGCCGAGCGCGCCGGGGTGCCCGCCTTCCTGGAGACCTCCGCGCCCCGCAACCTCC
CCTTCTACGAGCGGCTCGGCTTCACCGTCACCGCCGACGTCGAGGTGCCCGAAGGACCGCGCACCTGGTG
CATGACCCGCAAGCCCGGTGCCTGAGAATTCTAGATCTTGAGACAAATGGCAGTATTCATCCACAATTTT
AAAAGAAAAGGGGGGATTGGGGGGTACAGTGCAGGGGAAAGAATAGTAGACATAATAGCAACAGACATAC
AAACTAAAGAATTACAAAAACAAATTACAAAAATTCAAAATTTTCGGGTTTATTACAGGGACAGCAGAGA
TCCACTTTGGCGCCGGCTCGAGGGGGCCCGGGGTTATTAATAGTAATCAATTACGGGGTCATTAGTTCAT
AGCCCATATATGGAGTTCCGCGTTACATAACTTACGGTAAATGGCCCGCCTGGCTGACCGCCCAACGACC
CCCGCCCATTGACGTCAATAATGACGTATGTTCCCATAGTAACGCCAATAGGGACTTTCCATTGACGTCA
ATGGGTGGAGTATTTACGGTAAACTGCCCACTTGGCAGTACATCAAGTGTATCATATGCCAAGTACGCCC
CCTATTGACGTCAATGACGGTAAATGGCCCGCCTGGCATTATGCCCAGTACATGACCTTATGGGACTTTC
CTACTTGGCAGTACATCTACGTATTAGTCATCGCTATTACCATGGTGATGCGGTTTTGGCAGTACATCAA
TGGGCGTGGATAGCGGTTTGACTCACGGGGATTTCCAAGTCTCCACCCCATTGACGTCAATGGGAGTTTG
TTTTGGCACCAAAATCAACGGGACTTTCCAAAATGTCGTAACAACTCCGCCCCATTGACGCAAATGGGCG
GTAGGCGTGTACGGTGGGAGGTCTATATAAGCAGAGCTCTCTGGCTAACTGTCGGGATCAACAAGTTTGT
ACAAAAAAGTTGGCATGGGCTGGGGGAGCCGCTGCTGCTGCCCGGGACGTTTGGACCTGCTGTGCGTGCT
GGCGCTGCTCGGGGGCTGCCTGCTCCCCGTGTGTCGGACGCGCGTCTACACCAACCACTGGGCAGTCAAA
ATCGCCGGGGGCTTCCCGGAGGCCAACCGTATCGCCAGCAAGTACGGATTCATCAACATAGGACAGATAG
GGGCCCTGAAGGACTACTACCACTTCTACCATAGCAGGACGATTAAAAGGTCAGTTATCTCGAGCAGAGG
GACCCACAGTTTCATTTCAATGGAACCAAAGGTGGAATGGATCCAACAGCAAGTGGTAAAAAAGCGGACA
AAGAGGGATTATGACTTCAGTCGTGCCCAGTCTACCTATTTCAATGATCCCAAGTGGCCCAGCATGTGGT
ATATGCACTGCAGTGACAATACACATCCCTGCCAGTCTGACATGAATATCGAAGGAGCCTGGAAGAGAGG
CTACACGGGAAAGAACATTGTGGTCACTATCCTGGATGACGGAATTGAGAGAACCCATCCAGATCTGATG
CAAAACTACGATGCTCTGGCAAGTTGCGACGTGAATGGGAATGACTTGGACCCAATGCCTCGTTATGATG
CAAGCAACGAGAACAAGCATGGGACTCGCTGTGCTGGAGAAGTGGCAGCCGCTGCAAACAATTCGCACTG
CACAGTCGGAATTGCTTTCAACGCCAAGATCGGAGGAGTGCGAATGCTGGACGGAGATGTCACGGACATG
GTTGAAGCAAAATCAGTTAGCTTCAACCCCCAGCACGTGCACATTTACAGCGCCAGCTGGGGCCCGGATG
ATGATGGCAAGACTGTGGACGGACCAGCCCCCCTCACCCGGCAAGCCTTTGAAAACGGCGTTAGAATGGG
GCGGAGAGGCCTCGGCTCTGTGTTTGTTTGGGCATCTGGAAATGGTGGAAGGAGCAAAGACCACTGCTCC
TGTGATGGCTACACCAACAGCATCTACACCATCTCCATCAGCAGCACTGCAGAAAGCGGAAAGAAACCTT
GGTACCTGGAAGAGTGTTCATCCACGCTGGCCACAACCTACAGCAGCGGGGAGTCCTACGATAAGAAAAT
CATCACTACAGATCTGAGGCAGCGTTGCACGGACAACCACACTGGGACGTCAGCCTCAGCCCCCATGGCT
GCAGGCATCATTGCGCTGGCCCTGGAAGCCAATCCGTTTCTGACCTGGAGAGACGTACAGCATGTTATTG
TCAGGACTTCCCGTGCGGGACATTTGAACGCTAATGACTGGAAAACCAATGCTGCTGGTTTTAAGGTGAG
CCATCTTTATGGATTTGGACTGATGGACGCAGAAGCCATGGTGATGGAGGCAGAGAAGTGGACCACCGTT
CCCCGGCAGCACGTGTGTGTGGAGAGCACAGACCGACAAATCAAGACAATCCGCCCTAACAGTGCAGTGC
GCTCCATCTACAAAGCTTCAGGCTGCTCGGATAACCCCAACCGCCATGTCAACTACCTGGAGCACGTCGT
TGTGCGCATCACCATCACCCACCCCAGGAGAGGAGACCTGGCCATCTACCTGACCTCGCCCTCTGGAACT
AGGTCTCAGCTTTTGGCCAACAGGCTATTTGATCACTCCATGGAAGGATTCAAAAACTGGGAGTTCATGA
CCATTCATTGCTGGGGAGAAAGAGCTGCTGGTGACTGGGTCCTTGAAGTTTATGATACTCCCTCTCAGCT
AAGGAACTTTAAGACTCCAGGTAAATTGAAAGAATGGTCTTTGGTCCTCTACGGCACCTCCGTGCAGCCA
TATTCACCAACCAATGAATTTCCGAAAGTGGAACGGTTCCGCTATAGCCGAGTTGAAGACCCCACAGACG
ACTATGGCACAGAGGATTATGCAGGTCCCTGCGACCCTGAGTGCAGTGAGGTTGGCTGTGACGGGCCAGG
ACCAGACCACTGCAATGACTGTTTGCACTACTACTACAAGCTGAAAAACAATACCAGGATCTGTGTCTCC
AGCTGCCCCCCTGGCCACTACCACGCCGACAAGAAGCGCTGCAGGAAGTGTGCCCCCAACTGTGAGTCCT
GCTTTGGGAGCCATGGTGACCAATGCATGTCCTGCAAATATGGATACTTTCTGAATGAAGAAACCAACAG
CTGTGTTACTCACTGCCCTGATGGGTCATATCAGGATACCAAGAAAAATCTTTGCCGGAAATGCAGTGAA
AACTGCAAGACATGTACTGAATTCCATAACTGTACAGAATGTAGGGATGGGTTAAGCCTGCAGGGATCCC
GGTGCTCTGTCTCCTGTGAAGATGGACGGTATTTCAACGGCCAGGACTGCCAGCCCTGCCACCGCTTCTG
CGCCACTTGTGCTGGGGCAGGAGCTGATGGGTGCATTAACTGCACAGAGGGCTACTTCATGGAGGATGGG
AGATGCGTGCAGAGCTGTAGTATCAGCTATTACTTTGACCACTCTTCAGAGAATGGATACAAATCCTGCA
AAAAATGTGATATCAGTTGTTTGACGTGCAATGGCCCAGGATTCAAGAACTGTACAAGCTGCCCTAGTGG
GTATCTCTTAGACTTAGGAATGTGTCAAATGGGAGCCATTTGCAAGGATGCAACGGAAGAGTCCTGGGCG
GAAGGAGGCTTCTGTATGCTTGTGAAAAAGAACAATCTGTGCCAACGGAAGGTTCTTCAACAACTTTGCT
GCAAAACATGTACATTTCAAGGCTGCCCAACTTTCTTGTACAAAGTGGTTGGTAAGCCTATCCCTAACCC
TCTCCTCGGTCTCGATTCTACGTAGTAATGAGCTAGCGCTAACCGGTGGCGCGTTAAGTCGACAATCAAC
CTCTGGATTACAAAATTTGTGAAAGATTGACTGGTATTCTTAACTATGTTGCTCCTTTTACGCTATGTGG
ATACGCTGCTTTAATGCCTTTGTATCATGCTATTGCTTCCCGTATGGCTTTCATTTTCTCCTCCTTGTAT
AAATCCTGGTTGCTGTCTCTTTATGAGGAGTTGTGGCCCGTTGTCAGGCAACGTGGCGTGGTGTGCACTG
TGTTTGCTGACGCAACCCCCACTGGTTGGGGCATTGCCACCACCTGTCAGCTCCTTTCCGGGACTTTCGC
TTTCCCCCTCCCTATTGCCACGGCGGAACTCATCGCCGCCTGCCTTGCCCGCTGCTGGACAGGGGCTCGG
CTGTTGGGCACTGACAATTCCGTGGTGTTGTCGGGGAAATCATCGTCCTTTCCTTGGCTGCTCGCCTGTG
TTGCCACCTGGATTCTGCGCGGGACGTCCTTCTGCTACGTCCCTTCGGCCCTCAATCCAGCGGACCTTCC
TTCCCGCGGCCTGCTGCCGGCTCTGCGGCCTCTTCCGCGTCTTCGCCTTCGCCCTCAGACGAGTCGGATC
TCCCTTTGGGCCGCCTCCCCGCGTCGACTTTAAGACCAATGACTTACAAGGCAGCTGTAGATCTTAGCCA
CTTTTTAAAAGAAAAGGGGGGACTGGAAGGGCTAATTCACTCCCAACGAAGACAAGATCTGCTTTTTGCT
TGTACTGGGTCTCTCTGGTTAGACCAGATCTGAGCCTGGGAGCTCTCTGGCTAACTAGGGAACCCACTGC
TTAAGCCTCAATAAAGCTTGCCTTGAGTGCTTCAAGTAGTGTGTGCCCGTCTGTTGTGTGACTCTGGTAA
CTAGAGATCCCTCAGACCCTTTTAGTCAGTGTGGAAAATCTCTAGCAGTACGTATAGTAGTTCATGTCAT
CTTATTATTCAGTATTTATAACTTGCAAAGAAATGAATATCAGAGAGTGAGAGGAACTTGTTTATTGCAG
CTTATAATGGTTACAAATAAAGCAATAGCATCACAAATTTCACAAATAAAGCATTTTTTTCACTGCATTC
TAGTTGTGGTTTGTCCAAACTCATCAATGTATCTTATCATGTCTGGCTCTAGCTATCCCGCCCCTAACTC
CGCCCATCCCGCCCCTAACTCCGCCCAGTTCCGCCCATTCTCCGCCCCATGGCTGACTAATTTTTTTTAT
TTATGCAGAGGCCGAGGCCGCCTCGGCCTCTGAGCTATTCCAGAAGTAGTGAGGAGGCTTTTTTGGAGGC
CTAGGGACGTACCCAATTCGCCCTATAGTGAGTCGTATTACGCGCGCTCACTGGCCGTCGTTTTACAACG
TCGTGACTGGGAAAACCCTGGCGTTACCCAACTTAATCGCCTTGCAGCACATCCCCCTTTCGCCAGCTGG
CGTAATAGCGAAGAGGCCCGCACCGATCGCCCTTCCCAACAGTTGCGCAGCCTGAATGGCGAATGGG
[124 nt withheld, positions 8398-8521]
C
[91 nt withheld, positions 8523-8613]
A
[49 nt withheld, positions 8615-8663]
CCTTTGACGTTGGAGTCCACGTTCTTT
[37 nt withheld, positions 8691-8727]
ACCCTATCTCGGTCTATTCTTTTGATTTATAAGGGATTTTGCCGATTTCGGCCTATTGGTTAAAAAATGA
GCTGATTTAACAAAAATTTAACGCGAATTTTAACAAAATATTAACGCTTACAATTTAGGTGGCACTTTTC
GGGGAAATGTGCGCGGAACCCCTATTTGTTTATTTTTCTAAATACATTCAAATATGTATCCGCTCATGAG
ACAATAACCCTGATAAATGCTTCAATAATATTGAAAAAGGAAGAGTATGAGTATTCAACATTTCCGTGTC
GCCCTTATTCCCTTTTTTGCGGCATTTTGCCTTCCTGTTTTTGCTCACCCAGAAACGCTGGTGAAAGTAA
AAGATGCTGAAGATCAGTTGGGTGCACGAGTGGGTTACATCGAACTGGATCTCAACAGCGGTAAGATCCT
TGAGAGTTTTCGCCCCGAAGAACGTTTTCCAATGATGAGCACTTTTAAAGTTCTGCTATGTGGCGCGGTA
TTATCCCGTATTGACGCCGGGCAAGAGCAACTCGGTCGCCGCATACACTATTCTCAGAATGACTTGGTTG
AGTACTCACCAGTCACAGAAAAGCATCTTACGGATGGCATGACAGTAAGAGAATTATGCAGTGCTGCCAT
AACCATGAGTGATAACACTGCGGCCAACTTACTTCTGACAACGATCGGAGGACCGAAGGAGCTAACCGCT
TTTTTGCACAACATGGGGGATCATGTAACTCGCCTTGATCGTTGGGAACCGGAGCTGAATGAAGCCATAC
CAAACGACGAGCGTGACACCACGATGCCTGTAGCAATGGCAACAACGTTGCGCAAACTATTAACTGGCGA
ACTACTTACTCTAGCTTCCCGGCAACAATTAATAGACTGGATGGAGGCGGATAAAGTTGCAGGACCACTT
CTGCGCTCGGCCCTTCCGGCTGGCTGGTTTATTGCTGATAAATCTGGAGCCGGTGAGCGTGGGTCTCGCG
GTATCATTGCAGCACTGGGGCCAGATGGTAAGCCCTCCCGTATCGTAGTTATCTACACGACGGGGAGTCA
GGCAACTATGGATGAACGAAATAGACAGATCGCTGAGATAGGTGCCTCACTGATTAAGCATTGGTAACTG
TCAGACCAAGTTTACTCATATATACTTTAGATTGATTTAAAACTTCATTTTTAATTTAAAAGGATCTAGG
TGAAGATCCTTTTTGATAATCTCATGACCAAAATCCCTTAACGTGAGTTTTCGTTCCACTGAGCGTCAGA
CCCCGTAGAAAAGATCAAAGGATCTTCTTGAGATCCTTTTTTTCTGCGCGTAATCTGCTGCTTGCAAACA
AAAAAACCACCGCTACCAGCGGTGGTTTGTTTGCCGGATCAAGAGCTACCAACTCTTTTTCCGAAGGTAA
CTGGCTTCAGCAGAGCGCAGATACCAAATACTGTTCTTCTAGTGTAGCCGTAGTTAGGCCACCACTTCAA
GAACTCTGTAGCACCGCCTACATACCTCGCTCTGCTAATCCTGTTACCAGTGGCTGCTGCCAGTGGCGAT
AAGTCGTGTCTTACCGGGTTGGACTCAAGACGATAGTTACCGGATAAGGCGCAGCGGTCGGGCTGAACGG
GGGGTTCGTGCACACAGCCCAGCTTGGAGCGAACGACCTACACCGAACTGAGATACCTACAGCGTGAGCT
ATGAGAAAGCGCCACGCTTCCCGAAGGGAGAAAGGCGGACAGGTATCCGGTAAGCGGCAGGGTCGGAACA
GGAGAGCGCACGAGGGAGCTTCCAGGGGGAAACGCCTGGTATCTTTATAGTCCTGTCGGGTTTCGCCACC
TCTGACTTGAGCGTCGATTTTTGTGATGCTCGTCAGGGGGGCGGAGCCTATGGAAAAACGCCAGCAACGC
GGCCTTTTTACGGTTCCTGGCCTTTTGCTGGCCTTTTGCT
Features (pLannotate 1.2.2; 32 found; start..end, strand, type, name):
      1..127     +  rep_origin     RSF ori (fragment): Plasmids containing the RSF 1030 origin of replication can be propagated in E. coli cells that contain additional plasmids with compatible origins.
    129..221     +  CDS            lacI (fragment): lac repressor; lacI; The lac repressor binds to the lac operator to inhibit transcription in E. coli. This inhibition can be relieved by adding lactose or isopropyl-β-D-thiogalactopyranoside (IPTG).
    234..255     +  protein_bind   CAP binding site: CAP binding activates transcription in the presence of cAMP. E. coli catabolite activator protein
    270..300     +  promoter       lac promoter: promoter for the E. coli lac operon
    304..326     +  protein_bind   lac operator (fragment): The lac repressor binds to the lac operator to inhibit transcription in E. coli. This inhibition can be relieved by adding lactose or isopropyl-β-D-thiogalactopyranoside (IPTG). lac repressor encoded by lacI
    369..387     +  promoter       T3 promoter: promoter for bacteriophage T3 RNA polymerase
    415..641     +  promoter       RSV promoter: Rous sarcoma virus enhancer/promoter
    642..822     +  LTR            5' LTR (truncated): truncated 5' long terminal repeat (LTR) from HIV-1
    869..994     +  misc_feature   HIV-1 Ψ: packaging signal of human immunodeficiency virus type 1
    978..1341    +  CDS            HIV-1 gag (fragment): gag protein from human immunodeficiency virus 1; gag
   1487..1720    +  misc_feature   RRE: The Rev response element (RRE) of HIV-1 allows for Rev-dependent mRNA export from the nucleus to the cytoplasm.
   2097..2123    +  CDS            Rev (fragment): human immunodeficiency virus 1 (HIV-1) Rev protein; rev; enhances nuclear export of unspliced and incompletely spliced viral mRNAs
   2124..2624    +  promoter       hPGK promoter: human phosphoglycerate kinase 1 promoter
   2646..3245    +  CDS            PuroR (fragment): puromycin N-acetyltransferase; pac from Streptomyces; confers resistance to puromycin
   3287..3404    +  misc_feature   cPPT/CTS: central polypurine tract and central termination sequence of HIV-1
   3521..3824    +  enhancer       CMV enhancer: human cytomegalovirus immediate early enhancer
   3825..4028    +  promoter       CMV promoter: human cytomegalovirus (CMV) immediate early promoter
   4052..4069    +  protein_bind   attB1 (fragment): mutant version of attB; core recombination site for the Gateway® BP reaction BP Clonase™
   4120..6813    +  CDS            Pcsk6: PCSK6_RAT - Also known as Pace4. Experimental evidence at protein level: Swiss-Prot protein existence level 1. Serine endoprotease that processes various proproteins by cleavage at paired basic amino acids, recognizing the RXXX[KR]R consensus motif. Likely functions in the constitutive secretory pathway, with unique restricted distribution in both neuroendocrine and non-neuroendocrine tissues. From Rattus norvegicus (Rat).
   6816..6839    -  protein_bind   attB2: mutant version of attB; recombination site for the Gateway® BP reaction BP Clonase™
   6841..6882    +  CDS            V5 tag: epitope tag from simian virus 5
   6924..7512    +  misc_feature   WPRE: woodchuck hepatitis virus posttranscriptional regulatory element
   7563..7582    +  misc_feature   cPPT/CTS (fragment): central polypurine tract and central termination sequence of HIV-1
   7584..7817    +  LTR            3' LTR (ΔU3): self-inactivating 3' long terminal repeat (LTR) from HIV-1
   7895..8016    +  polyA_signal   SV40 poly(A) signal: SV40 polyadenylation signal
   8056..8191    +  rep_origin     SV40 ori: SV40 origin of replication
   8212..8230    -  promoter       T7 promoter: promoter for bacteriophage T7 RNA polymerase
   8238..8393    +  CDS            lacZα (fragment): LacZα fragment of β-galactosidase; lacZ fragment
   8398..8826    +  rep_origin     f1 ori (sequence partly withheld): f1 bacteriophage origin of replication; arrow indicates direction of (+) strand synthesis
   8879..8983    +  promoter       AmpR promoter: bla
   8984..9844    +  CDS            AmpR: β-lactamase; bla; confers resistance to ampicillin, carbenicillin, and related antibiotics
  10015..10603   +  rep_origin     ori: high-copy-number ColE1/pMB1/pBR322/pUC origin of replication
