[The description below was written by a language model from this plasmid's Addgene catalogue record and pLannotate feature annotations shown in this document.]
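Description:
pLX302 PCSK5-V5 puro is a lentiviral mammalian expression plasmid built on the pLX302 Gateway destination backbone for constitutive, stable expression of human PCSK5 (the PC5A proprotein convertase) carrying a C-terminal V5 epitope tag. It is maintained in E. coli through a ColE1/pUC-type origin and the β-lactamase (AmpR) gene. The catalogue lists it as low copy and grown in a recombination-deficient strain, which is typical for LTR-containing vectors. An f1 origin, an SV40 origin and leftover lac/T3/T7 elements are backbone remnants.

The transfer cassette has a third-generation layout. An RSV promoter drives a truncated HIV-1 5' LTR, followed by the Ψ packaging signal with a partial gag sequence, the Rev response element, and a self-inactivating ΔU3 3' LTR with a downstream SV40 polyadenylation signal. Between the LTRs, a human PGK promoter expresses puromycin N-acetyltransferase for selecting transduced cells. After a cPPT/CTS element, the CMV enhancer/promoter drives the PCSK5 open reading frame. The ORF, derived from a human ORFeome clone, was introduced by Gateway recombination and is flanked by attB1 and attB2 sites. It reads through attB2 into the backbone-encoded V5 tag, and a WPRE downstream enhances transcript expression.

The automated annotation labels the insert as rat Pcsk6, which most likely reflects homology among related proprotein convertases; the catalogue identifies it as human PCSK5. The plasmid is used to package lentivirus for generating puromycin-selected cell lines that express V5-detectable PC5A, and the associated work concerned GDF11 precursor processing in triple-negative breast cancer.
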