Addgene plasmid #98389: pLX302 PCSK5-V5 puro
Purpose: Lentiviral vector for constitutive expression of human PCSK5 with C-terminal V5 tag
Depositing lab: Kevin Janes. Depositing organization: University of Virginia. Publication: Tumor-Suppressor Inactivation of GDF11 Occurs by Precursor Sequestration in Triple-Negative Breast Cancer. Bajikar SS, Wang CC, Borten MA, Pereira EJ, Atkins KA, Janes KA. Dev Cell. 2017 Nov 20;43(4):418-435.e13. doi: 10.1016/j.devcel.2017.10.027. PubMed 29161592.
Backbone
  Vector backbone: pLX302
  Backbone manufacturer: Addgene #25896
  Backbone size w/o insert (bp): 9377
  Vector type: Mammalian Expression, Lentiviral
  Selectable markers: Puromycin
Growth in bacteria
  Bacterial resistance: Ampicillin, 100 μg/mL
  Growth temperature: 37°C
  Growth strain: NEB Stable
  Copy number: Low Copy
Gene/Insert
  Gene/Insert name: PCSK5 (alt names: PC5A; PC5; SPC6)
  Species: H. sapiens (human)
  Insert size (bp): 2742
  Entrez Gene: PCSK5 (a.k.a. PC5, PC6, PC6A, SPC6)
  Tag / fusion protein: V5 (C terminal on backbone)
  Cloning method: Gateway Cloning
  Sequencing primers: 5′ CMV-F; 3′ WPRE-R
Resource information
  A portion of this plasmid was derived from a plasmid made by: Thermo Open Biosystems Human ORFeome version 5.1 #7239
Terms and licenses: Academic/Nonprofit Terms; Industry Terms: Not Available to Industry
Depositor comments: Plasmid for stable expression of human PC5A (PCSK5) with C-terminal V5 tag.
How to cite: pLX302 PCSK5-V5 puro was a gift from Kevin Janes (Addgene plasmid # 98389 ; http://n2t.net/addgene:98389 ; RRID:Addgene_98389)
