>Addgene plasmid #98389 | pLX302 PCSK5-V5 puro | depositor partial sequence | sequence record 180295 | Orfeome_PCSK5
ATGGGCTGGGGGAGCCGCTGCTGCTGCCCGGGACGTTTGGACCTGCTGTGCGTGCTGGCGCTGCTCGGGG
GCTGCCTGCTCCCCGTGTGTCGGACGCGCGTCTACACCAACCACTGGGCAGTCAAAATCGCCGGGGGCTT
CCCGGAGGCCAACCGTATCGCCAGCAAGTACGGATTCATCAACATAGGACAGATAGGGGCCCTGAAGGAC
TACTACCACTTCTACCATAGCAGGACGATTAAAAGGTCAGTTATCTCGAGCAGAGGGACCCACAGTTTCA
TTTCAATGGAACCAAAGGTGGAATGGATCCAACAGCAAGTGGTAAAAAAGCGGACAAAGAGGGATTATGA
CTTCAGTCGTGCCCAGTCTACCTATTTCAATGATCCCAAGTGGCCCAGCATGTGGTATATGCACTGCAGT
GACAATACACATCCCTGCCAGTCTGACATGAATATCGAAGGAGCCTGGAAGAGAGGCTACACGGGAAAGA
ACATTGTGGTCACTATCCTGGATGACGGAATTGAGAGAACCCATCCAGATCTGATGCAAAACTACGATGC
TCTGGCAAGTTGCGACGTGAATGGGAATGACTTGGACCCAATGCCTCGTTATGATGCAAGCAACGAGAAC
AAGCATGGGACTCGCTGTGCTGGAGAAGTGGCAGCCGCTGCAAACAATTCGCACTGCACAGTCGGAATTG
CTTTCAACGCCAAGATCGGAGGAGTGCGAATGCTGGACGGAGATGTCACGGACATGGTTGAAGCAAAATC
AGTTAGCTTCAACCCCCAGCACGTGCACATTTACAGCGCCAGCTGGGGCCCGGATGATGATGGCAAGACT
GTGGACGGACCAGCCCCCCTCACCCGGCAAGCCTTTGAAAACGGCGTTAGAATGGGGCGGAGAGGCCTCG
GCTCTGTGTTTGTTTGGGCATCTGGAAATGGTGGAAGGAGCAAAGACCACTGCTCCTGTGATGGCTACAC
CAACAGCATCTACACCATCTCCATCAGCAGCACTGCAGAAAGCGGAAAGAAACCTTGGTACCTGGAAGAG
TGTTCATCCACGCTGGCCACAACCTACAGCAGCGGGGAGTCCTACGATAAGAAAATCATCACTACAGATC
TGAGGCAGCGTTGCACGGACAACCACACTGGGACGTCAGCCTCAGCCCCCATGGCTGCAGGCATCATTGC
GCTGGCCCTGGAAGCCAATCCGTTTCTGACCTGGAGAGACGTACAGCATGTTATTGTCAGGACTTCCCGT
GCGGGACATTTGAACGCTAATGACTGGAAAACCAATGCTGCTGGTTTTAAGGTGAGCCATCTTTATGGAT
TTGGACTGATGGACGCAGAAGCCATGGTGATGGAGGCAGAGAAGTGGACCACCGTTCCCCGGCAGCACGT
GTGTGTGGAGAGCACAGACCGACAAATCAAGACAATCCGCCCTAACAGTGCAGTGCGCTCCATCTACAAA
GCTTCAGGCTGCTCGGATAACCCCAACCGCCATGTCAACTACCTGGAGCACGTCGTTGTGCGCATCACCA
TCACCCACCCCAGGAGAGGAGACCTGGCCATCTACCTGACCTCGCCCTCTGGAACTAGGTCTCAGCTTTT
GGCCAACAGGCTATTTGATCACTCCATGGAAGGATTCAAAAACTGGGAGTTCATGACCATTCATTGCTGG
GGAGAAAGAGCTGCTGGTGACTGGGTCCTTGAAGTTTATGATACTCCCTCTCAGCTAAGGAACTTTAAGA
CTCCAGGTAAATTGAAAGAATGGTCTTTGGTCCTCTACGGCACCTCCGTGCAGCCATATTCACCAACCAA
TGAATTTCCGAAAGTGGAACGGTTCCGCTATAGCCGAGTTGAAGACCCCACAGACGACTATGGCACAGAG
GATTATGCAGGTCCCTGCGACCCTGAGTGCAGTGAGGTTGGCTGTGACGGGCCAGGACCAGACCACTGCA
ATGACTGTTTGCACTACTACTACAAGCTGAAAAACAATACCAGGATCTGTGTCTCCAGCTGCCCCCCTGG
CCACTACCACGCCGACAAGAAGCGCTGCAGGAAGTGTGCCCCCAACTGTGAGTCCTGCTTTGGGAGCCAT
GGTGACCAATGCATGTCCTGCAAATATGGATACTTTCTGAATGAAGAAACCAACAGCTGTGTTACTCACT
GCCCTGATGGGTCATATCAGGATACCAAGAAAAATCTTTGCCGGAAATGCAGTGAAAACTGCAAGACATG
TACTGAATTCCATAACTGTACAGAATGTAGGGATGGGTTAAGCCTGCAGGGATCCCGGTGCTCTGTCTCC
TGTGAAGATGGACGGTATTTCAACGGCCAGGACTGCCAGCCCTGCCACCGCTTCTGCGCCACTTGTGCTG
GGGCAGGAGCTGATGGGTGCATTAACTGCACAGAGGGCTACTTCATGGAGGATGGGAGATGCGTGCAGAG
CTGTAGTATCAGCTATTACTTTGACCACTCTTCAGAGAATGGATACAAATCCTGCAAAAAATGTGATATC
AGTTGTTTGACGTGCAATGGCCCAGGATTCAAGAACTGTACAAGCTGCCCTAGTGGGTATCTCTTAGACT
TAGGAATGTGTCAAATGGGAGCCATTTGCAAGGATGCAACGGAAGAGTCCTGGGCGGAAGGAGGCTTCTG
TATGCTTGTGAAAAAGAACAATCTGTGCCAACGGAAGGTTCTTCAACAACTTTGCTGCAAAACATGTACA
TTTCAAGGC
